Addgene plasmid #164136: Lenti-pHSE::Cre-mRuby3
Purpose: Lentiviral construct for building stable cell lines expressing Cre recombinase and mRuby3 in the presence of heat induction
Depositing lab: Hyongbum Kim. Depositing organization: Yonsei University Health System. Publication: Recording of elapsed time and temporal information about biological events using Cas9. Park J, Lim JM, Jung I, Heo SJ, Park J, Chang Y, Kim HK, Jung D, Yu JH, Min S, Yoon S, Cho SR, Park T, Kim HH. Cell. 2021 Jan 28. pii: S0092-8674(21)00014-3. doi: 10.1016/j.cell.2021.01.014. PubMed 33539780.
Backbone
  Vector backbone: lentiCas9-Blast plasmid (Addgene #52962)
  Backbone size w/o insert (bp): 8000
  Total vector size (bp): 9864
  Vector type: Mammalian Expression, Lentiviral, Cre/Lox, CRISPR, Synthetic Biology
Growth in bacteria
  Bacterial resistance: Ampicillin, 100 μg/mL
  Growth temperature: 37°C
  Growth strain: NEB Stable
  Copy number: High Copy
Gene/Insert
  Gene/Insert name: HSE promoter-Cre-T2A-mRuby3 (alt names: Heat shock element; Cre recombinase)
  Species: Synthetic
  Promoter: HSE synthetic promoter
  Cloning method: Unknown
  Sequencing primers: 5′ CAGTGCAGGGGAAAGAATAGTAGAC
Terms and licenses: Academic/Nonprofit Terms; Industry Terms: Not Available to Industry
How to cite: Lenti-pHSE::Cre-mRuby3 was a gift from Hyongbum Kim (Addgene plasmid # 164136 ; http://n2t.net/addgene:164136 ; RRID:Addgene_164136)
