[The description below was written by a language model from this plasmid's Addgene catalogue record and pLannotate feature annotations shown in this document.]
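Description:
Lenti-pHSE::Cre-mRuby3 is an HIV-1-based lentiviral transfer plasmid of about 9.9 kb, derived from the lentiCas9-Blast backbone and intended for making stable mammalian cell lines in which Cre recombinase and a red fluorescent reporter are switched on by heat. In bacteria it is maintained through a high-copy ColE1/pUC-type origin and selected with ampicillin (AmpR). An f1 origin is also present. The viral portion has a CMV enhancer/promoter driving a truncated 5' LTR, followed by the Ψ packaging signal with a gag fragment, the Rev response element for Rev-dependent nuclear export of the genomic RNA, and the cPPT/CTS. Downstream of the payload sit a WPRE, which enhances transcript expression, and a truncated 3' LTR followed by a bGH polyadenylation signal.

The payload is a synthetic heat shock element (HSE) promoter. The annotation detects only its minimal TATA-box core (minP), which has low basal activity, so the heat-responsive elements presumably lie just upstream of it. This promoter drives Cre, and the feature table places a short HA-tag fragment immediately after the Cre coding sequence. mRuby3 follows, linked according to the record by a T2A peptide, so both proteins are made from one transcript and red fluorescence marks cells that have expressed Cre. Heat induction therefore triggers loxP-dependent recombination in the host cell, converting a transient stimulus into a permanent genetic change, which fits the associated work on recording biological events.

Outside the LTRs, an SV40 promoter/origin and EM7 promoter drive a bleomycin/Zeocin resistance gene, but this cassette would not be packaged into virus. No mammalian selection marker is annotated within the integrated region, so transduced cells are not selectable by drug from the provirus itself.
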