Features (pLannotate 1.2.2; 34 found; start..end, strand, type, name):
      1..200     +  promoter       CMV promoter: human cytomegalovirus (CMV) immediate early promoter
    218..398     +  LTR            5' LTR (truncated): truncated 5' long terminal repeat (LTR) from HIV-1
    445..570     +  misc_feature   HIV-1 Ψ: packaging signal of human immunodeficiency virus type 1
    554..917     +  CDS            HIV-1 gag (fragment): gag protein from human immunodeficiency virus 1; gag
   1063..1296    +  misc_feature   RRE: The Rev response element (RRE) of HIV-1 allows for Rev-dependent mRNA export from the nucleus to the cytoplasm.
   1673..1773    +  CDS            Rev (fragment): human immunodeficiency virus 1 (HIV-1) Rev protein; rev; enhances nuclear export of unspliced and incompletely spliced viral mRNAs
   1823..1940    +  misc_feature   cPPT/CTS: central polypurine tract and central termination sequence of HIV-1
   2051..2082    +  promoter       minP: minimal TATA-box promoter with low basal activity
   2119..3144    +  CDS            cre: RECR_BPP1 - Experimental evidence at protein level: Swiss-Prot protein existence level 1. Catalyzes site-specific recombination between two 34-base- pair LOXP sites. Its role is to maintain the phage genome as a monomeric unit-copy plasmid in the lysogenic state. From Escherichia phage P1 (Bacteriophage P1).
   3145..3171    +  CDS            3xHA (fragment): three tandem HA epitope tags
   3241..3951    +  CDS            mRuby3: mRuby3 is a basic (constitutively fluorescent) red fluorescent protein published in 2016, derived from Entacmaea quadricolor. It has low acid sensitivity.
   3955..3976    +  misc_feature   MCS (fragment): pBluescript multiple cloning site
   3979..4567    +  misc_feature   WPRE: woodchuck hepatitis virus posttranscriptional regulatory element
   4504..5085    +  CDS            nef (fragment): NEF_HV1H2 - Experimental evidence at protein level: Swiss-Prot protein existence level 1. Extracellular Nef protein targets CD4(+) T-lymphocytes for apoptosis by interacting with CXCR4 surface receptors. From Human immunodeficiency virus type 1 group M subtype B (isolate HXB2) (HIV-1).
   5092..5272    +  LTR            5' LTR (truncated): truncated 5' long terminal repeat (LTR) from HIV-1
   5304..5528    +  polyA_signal   bGH poly(A) signal: bovine growth hormone polyadenylation signal
   5532..5553    +  promoter       SV40 promoter (fragment): SV40 enhancer and early promoter
   5574..6002    +  rep_origin     f1 ori (sequence partly withheld): f1 bacteriophage origin of replication; arrow indicates direction of (+) strand synthesis
   6029..6100    +  promoter       SV40 promoter (fragment): SV40 enhancer and early promoter
   6101..6172    +  promoter       SV40 promoter (fragment): SV40 enhancer and early promoter
   6176..6310    +  rep_origin     SV40 ori: SV40 origin of replication
   6372..6419    +  promoter       EM7 promoter: synthetic bacterial promoter&nbsp
   6438..6812    +  CDS            BleoR: antibiotic-binding protein; Sh ble from Streptoalloteichus hindustanus; confers resistance to bleomycin, phleomycin, and Zeocin™
   6822..6947    +  CDS            ble (fragment): BLE_KLEPN - Experimental evidence at protein level: Swiss-Prot protein existence level 1. Binding protein with a strong affinity to the bleomycin family of antibiotics. Binds to CL990; an antimitotic-antibiotic compound. From Klebsiella pneumoniae.
   6942..7063    +  polyA_signal   SV40 poly(A) signal: SV40 polyadenylation signal
   7136..7152    -  protein_bind   lac operator: The lac repressor binds to the lac operator to inhibit transcription in E. coli. This inhibition can be relieved by adding lactose or isopropyl-β-D-thiogalactopyranoside (IPTG). lac repressor encoded by lacI
   7160..7190    -  promoter       lac promoter: promoter for the E. coli lac operon
   7205..7226    -  protein_bind   CAP binding site: CAP binding activates transcription in the presence of cAMP. E. coli catabolite activator protein
   7239..7331    -  CDS            lacI (fragment): lac repressor; lacI; The lac repressor binds to the lac operator to inhibit transcription in E. coli. This inhibition can be relieved by adding lactose or isopropyl-β-D-thiogalactopyranoside (IPTG).
   7514..8102    -  rep_origin     ori: high-copy-number ColE1/pMB1/pBR322/pUC origin of replication
   8273..9133    -  CDS            AmpR: β-lactamase; bla; confers resistance to ampicillin, carbenicillin, and related antibiotics
   9134..9238    -  promoter       AmpR promoter: bla
   9297..9349    -  misc_feature   bom (fragment): basis of mobility region from pBR322
   9504..9883    +  enhancer       CMV enhancer: human cytomegalovirus immediate early enhancer
>Addgene plasmid #164136 | Lenti-pHSE::Cre-mRuby3 | addgene full sequence | sequence record 323779 | Addgene NGS Result
GTGATGCGGTTTTGGCAGTACATCAATGGGCGTGGATAGCGGTTTGACTCACGGGGATTTCCAAGTCTCC
ACCCCATTGACGTCAATGGGAGTTTGTTTTGGCACCAAAATCAACGGGACTTTCCAAAATGTCGTAACAA
CTCCGCCCCATTGACGCAAATGGGCGGTAGGCGTGTACGGTGGGAGGTCTATATAAGCAGCGCGTTTTGC
CTGTACTGGGTCTCTCTGGTTAGACCAGATCTGAGCCTGGGAGCTCTCTGGCTAACTAGGGAACCCACTG
CTTAAGCCTCAATAAAGCTTGCCTTGAGTGCTTCAAGTAGTGTGTGCCCGTCTGTTGTGTGACTCTGGTA
ACTAGAGATCCCTCAGACCCTTTTAGTCAGTGTGGAAAATCTCTAGCAGTGGCGCCCGAACAGGGACTTG
AAAGCGAAAGGGAAACCAGAGGAGCTCTCTCGACGCAGGACTCGGCTTGCTGAAGCGCGCACGGCAAGAG
GCGAGGGGCGGCGACTGGTGAGTACGCCAAAAATTTTGACTAGCGGAGGCTAGAAGGAGAGAGATGGGTG
CGAGAGCGTCAGTATTAAGCGGGGGAGAATTAGATCGCGATGGGAAAAAATTCGGTTAAGGCCAGGGGGA
AAGAAAAAATATAAATTAAAACATATAGTATGGGCAAGCAGGGAGCTAGAACGATTCGCAGTTAATCCTG
GCCTGTTAGAAACATCAGAAGGCTGTAGACAAATACTGGGACAGCTACAACCATCCCTTCAGACAGGATC
AGAAGAACTTAGATCATTATATAATACAGTAGCAACCCTCTATTGTGTGCATCAAAGGATAGAGATAAAA
GACACCAAGGAAGCTTTAGACAAGATAGAGGAAGAGCAAAACAAAAGTAAGACCACCGCACAGCAAGCGG
CCGCTGATCTTCAGACCTGGAGGAGGAGATATGAGGGACAATTGGAGAAGTGAATTATATAAATATAAAG
TAGTAAAAATTGAACCATTAGGAGTAGCACCCACCAAGGCAAAGAGAAGAGTGGTGCAGAGAGAAAAAAG
AGCAGTGGGAATAGGAGCTTTGTTCCTTGGGTTCTTGGGAGCAGCAGGAAGCACTATGGGCGCAGCGTCA
ATGACGCTGACGGTACAGGCCAGACAATTATTGTCTGGTATAGTGCAGCAGCAGAACAATTTGCTGAGGG
CTATTGAGGCGCAACAGCATCTGTTGCAACTCACAGTCTGGGGCATCAAGCAGCTCCAGGCAAGAATCCT
GGCTGTGGAAAGATACCTAAAGGATCAACAGCTCCTGGGGATTTGGGGTTGCTCTGGAAAACTCATTTGC
ACCACTGCTGTGCCTTGGAATGCTAGTTGGAGTAATAAATCTCTGGAACAGATTTGGAATCACACGACCT
GGATGGAGTGGGACAGAGAAATTAACAATTACACAAGCTTAATACACTCCTTAATTGAAGAATCGCAAAA
CCAGCAAGAAAAGAATGAACAAGAATTATTGGAATTAGATAAATGGGCAAGTTTGTGGAATTGGTTTAAC
ATAACAAATTGGCTGTGGTATATAAAATTATTCATAATGATAGTAGGAGGCTTGGTAGGTTTAAGAATAG
TTTTTGCTGTACTTTCTATAGTGAATAGAGTTAGGCAGGGATATTCACCATTATCGTTTCAGACCCACCT
CCCAACCCCGAGGGGACCCGACAGGCCCGAAGGAATAGAAGAAGAAGGTGGAGAGAGAGACAGAGACAGA
TCCATTCGATTAGTGAACGGATCGGCACTGCGTGCGCCAATTCTGCAGACAAATGGCAGTATTCATCCAC
AATTTTAAAAGAAAAGGGGGGATTGGGGGGTACAGTGCAGGGGAAAGAATAGTAGACATAATAGCAACAG
ACATACAAACTAAAGAATTACAAAAACAAATTACAAAAATTCAAAATTTTCGGGTTTATTACAGGGACAG
CAGAGATCCAGTTTGGTTAATTAGCTAGCGTCGAGAACGTTCTAGAACGTCGAGAACGTTCTAGAACGTC
GAGAACGTTCTAGAACGTCGTAGAGGGTATATAATGGAAGCTCGAATTCCAGACCGGTGCCACCATGCCC
AAGAAGAAGAGGAAGGTGTCCAATCTCCTGACTGTTCACCAGAACCTCCCTGCGCTGCCAGTAGATGCCA
CTAGCGATGAGGTCAGGAAAAATCTCATGGATATGTTTAGGGATAGACAGGCGTTTTCTGAACACACCTG
GAAAATGCTGCTTAGCGTGTGCCGATCCTGGGCAGCCTGGTGTAAGCTGAACAATCGCAAATGGTTCCCC
GCCGAGCCGGAGGACGTGCGCGATTACCTGCTGTATCTCCAGGCAAGAGGGCTGGCTGTCAAGACTATCC
AGCAGCACTTGGGCCAACTGAATATGCTGCATCGACGCAGCGGGCTCCCCCGGCCTAGCGATTCAAACGC
AGTCTCCCTTGTTATGAGGAGAATTAGAAAGGAAAACGTAGATGCGGGTGAGAGGGCTAAGCAGGCTCTC
GCTTTTGAGCGGACTGATTTCGACCAGGTCAGATCCCTGATGGAGAACAGCGATCGGTGCCAGGACATCA
GGAACCTCGCATTTCTGGGAATTGCATATAACACACTTCTGCGCATAGCTGAGATCGCCCGGATCAGAGT
GAAAGACATCAGTCGAACGGACGGCGGCCGGATGCTTATTCATATTGGACGCACAAAGACATTGGTCAGC
ACCGCTGGCGTTGAAAAGGCCTTGTCCCTGGGCGTAACGAAGCTGGTGGAAAGATGGATCTCAGTGTCCG
GCGTGGCTGACGACCCTAATAATTACTTGTTCTGTCGAGTGAGAAAAAACGGAGTCGCCGCGCCCTCTGC
CACCAGCCAATTGAGTACACGGGCCCTTGAAGGGATCTTTGAGGCAACCCACCGACTCATATACGGAGCC
AAGGATGACAGTGGCCAGAGGTATCTCGCCTGGTCAGGTCATTCTGCTAGGGTGGGGGCCGCACGAGACA
TGGCGCGGGCAGGAGTCTCCATACCAGAGATTATGCAAGCTGGAGGTTGGACAAATGTGAACATCGTTAT
GAACTATATCCGCAATCTTGACTCTGAAACCGGGGCCATGGTGAGACTGCTCGAAGATGGTGACTACCCA
TACGATGTTCCAGATTACGCTGGATCCGGCAGTGGAGAGGGCAGAGGAAGTCTGCTAACATGCGGTGACG
TCGAGGAGAATCCTGGCCCAATGGTGTCTAAGGGCGAAGAGCTGATCAAGGAAAATATGCGTATGAAGGT
GGTCATGGAAGGTTCGGTCAACGGCCACCAATTCAAATGCACAGGTGAAGGAGAAGGCAGACCGTACGAG
GGAACTCAAACCATGAGGATCAAAGTCATCGAGGGAGGACCCCTGCCATTTGCCTTTGACATTCTTGCCA
CGTCGTTCATGTATGGCAGCCGTACTTTTATCAAGTACCCGGCCGACATCCCTGATTTCTTTAAACAGTC
CTTTCCTGAGGGTTTTACTTGGGAAAGAGTTACGAGATACGAAGATGGTGGAGTCGTCACCGTCACGCAG
GACACCAGCCTTGAGGATGGCGAGCTCGTCTACAACGTCAAGGTCAGAGGGGTAAACTTTCCCTCCAATG
GTCCCGTGATGCAGAAGAAGACCAAGGGTTGGGAGCCTAATACAGAGATGATGTATCCAGCAGATGGTGG
TCTGAGAGGATACACTGACATCGCACTGAAAGTTGATGGTGGTGGCCATCTGCACTGCAACTTCGTGACA
ACTTACAGGTCAAAAAAGACCGTCGGGAACATCAAGATGCCCGGTGTCCATGCCGTTGATCACCGCCTGG
AAAGGATCGAGGAGAGTGACAATGAAACCTACGTAGTGCAACGCGAAGTGGCAGTTGCCAAATACAGCAA
CCTTGGTGGTGGCATGGACGAGCTGTACAAGTAAGAATTCGATATCAAGCTTATCGGTAATCAACCTCTG
GATTACAAAATTTGTGAAAGATTGACTGGTATTCTTAACTATGTTGCTCCTTTTACGCTATGTGGATACG
CTGCTTTAATGCCTTTGTATCATGCTATTGCTTCCCGTATGGCTTTCATTTTCTCCTCCTTGTATAAATC
CTGGTTGCTGTCTCTTTATGAGGAGTTGTGGCCCGTTGTCAGGCAACGTGGCGTGGTGTGCACTGTGTTT
GCTGACGCAACCCCCACTGGTTGGGGCATTGCCACCACCTGTCAGCTCCTTTCCGGGACTTTCGCTTTCC
CCCTCCCTATTGCCACGGCGGAACTCATCGCCGCCTGCCTTGCCCGCTGCTGGACAGGGGCTCGGCTGTT
GGGCACTGACAATTCCGTGGTGTTGTCGGGGAAATCATCGTCCTTTCCTTGGCTGCTCGCCTGTGTTGCC
ACCTGGATTCTGCGCGGGACGTCCTTCTGCTACGTCCCTTCGGCCCTCAATCCAGCGGACCTTCCTTCCC
GCGGCCTGCTGCCGGCTCTGCGGCCTCTTCCGCGTCTTCGCCTTCGCCCTCAGACGAGTCGGATCTCCCT
TTGGGCCGCCTCCCCGCATCGATACCGTCGACCTCGAGACCTAGAAAAACATGGAGCAATCACAAGTAGC
AATACAGCAGCTACCAATGCTGATTGTGCCTGGCTAGAAGCACAAGAGGAGGAGGAGGTGGGTTTTCCAG
TCACACCTCAGGTACCTTTAAGACCAATGACTTACAAGGCAGCTGTAGATCTTAGCCACTTTTTAAAAGA
AAAGGGGGGACTGGAAGGGCTAATTCACTCCCAACGAAGACAAGATATCCTTGATCTGTGGATCTACCAC
ACACAAGGCTACTTCCCTGATTGGCAGAACTACACACCAGGGCCAGGGATCAGATATCCACTGACCTTTG
GATGGTGCTACAAGCTAGTACCAGTTGAGCAAGAGAAGGTAGAAGAAGCCAATGAAGGAGAGAACACCCG
CTTGTTACACCCTGTGAGCCTGCATGGGATGGATGACCCGGAGAGAGAAGTATTAGAGTGGAGGTTTGAC
AGCCGCCTAGCATTTCATCACATGGCCCGAGAGCTGCATCCGGACTGTACTGGGTCTCTCTGGTTAGACC
AGATCTGAGCCTGGGAGCTCTCTGGCTAACTAGGGAACCCACTGCTTAAGCCTCAATAAAGCTTGCCTTG
AGTGCTTCAAGTAGTGTGTGCCCGTCTGTTGTGTGACTCTGGTAACTAGAGATCCCTCAGACCCTTTTAG
TCAGTGTGGAAAATCTCTAGCAGGGCCCGTTTAAACCCGCTGATCAGCCTCGACTGTGCCTTCTAGTTGC
CAGCCATCTGTTGTTTGCCCCTCCCCCGTGCCTTCCTTGACCCTGGAAGGTGCCACTCCCACTGTCCTTT
CCTAATAAAATGAGGAAATTGCATCGCATTGTCTGAGTAGGTGTCATTCTATTCTGGGGGGTGGGGTGGG
GCAGGACAGCAAGGGGGAGGATTGGGAAGACAATAGCAGGCATGCTGGGGATGCGGTGGGCTCTATGGCT
TCTGAGGCGGAAAGAACCAGCTGGGGCTCTAGGGGGTATCCCC
[124 nt withheld, positions 5574-5697]
C
[91 nt withheld, positions 5699-5789]
A
[49 nt withheld, positions 5791-5839]
CCTTTGACGTTGGAGTCCACGTTCTTT
[37 nt withheld, positions 5867-5903]
ACCCTATCTCGGTCTATTCTTTTGATTTATAAGGGATTTTGCCGATTTCGGCCTATTGGTTAAAAAATGA
GCTGATTTAACAAAAATTTAACGCGAATTAATTCTGTGGAATGTGTGTCAGTTAGGGTGTGGAAAGTCCC
CAGGCTCCCCAGCAGGCAGAAGTATGCAAAGCATGCATCTCAATTAGTCAGCAACCAGGTGTGGAAAGTC
CCCAGGCTCCCCAGCAGGCAGAAGTATGCAAAGCATGCATCTCAATTAGTCAGCAACCATAGTCCCGCCC
CTAACTCCGCCCAGTTCCGCCCATTCTCCGCCCCATGGCTGACTAATTTTTTTTATTTATGCAGAGGCCG
AGGCCGCCTCTGCCTCTGAGCTATTCCAGAAGTAGTGAGGAGGCTTTTTTGGAGGCCTAGGCTTTTGCAA
AAAGCTCCCGGGAGCTTGTATATCCATTTTCGGATCTGATCAGCACGTGTTGACAATTAATCATCGGCAT
AGTATATCGGCATAGTATAATACGACAAGGTGAGGAACTAAACCATGGCCAAGTTGACCAGTGCCGTTCC
GGTGCTCACCGCGCGCGACGTCGCCGGAGCGGTCGAGTTCTGGACCGACCGGCTCGGGTTCTCCCGGGAC
TTCGTGGAGGACGACTTCGCCGGTGTGGTCCGGGACGACGTGACCCTGTTCATCAGCGCGGTCCAGGACC
AGGTGGTGCCGGACAACACCCTGGCCTGGGTGTGGGTGCGCGGCCTGGACGAGCTGTACGCCGAGTGGTC
GGAGGTCGTGTCCACGAACTTCCGGGACGCCTCCGGGCCGGCCATGACCGAGATCGGCGAGCAGCCGTGG
GGGCGGGAGTTCGCCCTGCGCGACCCGGCCGGCAACTGCGTGCACTTCGTGGCCGAGGAGCAGGACTGAC
ACGTGCTACGAGATTTCGATTCCACCGCCGCCTTCTATGAAAGGTTGGGCTTCGGAATCGTTTTCCGGGA
CGCCGGCTGGATGATCCTCCAGCGCGGGGATCTCATGCTGGAGTTCTTCGCCCACCCCAACTTGTTTATT
GCAGCTTATAATGGTTACAAATAAAGCAATAGCATCACAAATTTCACAAATAAAGCATTTTTTTCACTGC
ATTCTAGTTGTGGTTTGTCCAAACTCATCAATGTATCTTATCATGTCTGTATACCGTCGACCTCTAGCTA
GAGCTTGGCGTAATCATGGTCATAGCTGTTTCCTGTGTGAAATTGTTATCCGCTCACAATTCCACACAAC
ATACGAGCCGGAAGCATAAAGTGTAAAGCCTGGGGTGCCTAATGAGTGAGCTAACTCACATTAATTGCGT
TGCGCTCACTGCCCGCTTTCCAGTCGGGAAACCTGTCGTGCCAGCTGCATTAATGAATCGGCCAACGCGC
GGGGAGAGGCGGTTTGCGTATTGGGCGCTCTTCCGCTTCCTCGCTCACTGACTCGCTGCGCTCGGTCGTT
CGGCTGCGGCGAGCGGTATCAGCTCACTCAAAGGCGGTAATACGGTTATCCACAGAATCAGGGGATAACG
CAGGAAAGAACATGTGAGCAAAAGGCCAGCAAAAGGCCAGGAACCGTAAAAAGGCCGCGTTGCTGGCGTT
TTTCCATAGGCTCCGCCCCCCTGACGAGCATCACAAAAATCGACGCTCAAGTCAGAGGTGGCGAAACCCG
ACAGGACTATAAAGATACCAGGCGTTTCCCCCTGGAAGCTCCCTCGTGCGCTCTCCTGTTCCGACCCTGC
CGCTTACCGGATACCTGTCCGCCTTTCTCCCTTCGGGAAGCGTGGCGCTTTCTCATAGCTCACGCTGTAG
GTATCTCAGTTCGGTGTAGGTCGTTCGCTCCAAGCTGGGCTGTGTGCACGAACCCCCCGTTCAGCCCGAC
CGCTGCGCCTTATCCGGTAACTATCGTCTTGAGTCCAACCCGGTAAGACACGACTTATCGCCACTGGCAG
CAGCCACTGGTAACAGGATTAGCAGAGCGAGGTATGTAGGCGGTGCTACAGAGTTCTTGAAGTGGTGGCC
TAACTACGGCTACACTAGAAGAACAGTATTTGGTATCTGCGCTCTGCTGAAGCCAGTTACCTTCGGAAAA
AGAGTTGGTAGCTCTTGATCCGGCAAACAAACCACCGCTGGTAGCGGTGGTTTTTTTGTTTGCAAGCAGC
AGATTACGCGCAGAAAAAAAGGATCTCAAGAAGATCCTTTGATCTTTTCTACGGGGTCTGACGCTCAGTG
GAACGAAAACTCACGTTAAGGGATTTTGGTCATGAGATTATCAAAAAGGATCTTCACCTAGATCCTTTTA
AATTAAAAATGAAGTTTTAAATCAATCTAAAGTATATATGAGTAAACTTGGTCTGACAGTTACCAATGCT
TAATCAGTGAGGCACCTATCTCAGCGATCTGTCTATTTCGTTCATCCATAGTTGCCTGACTCCCCGTCGT
GTAGATAACTACGATACGGGAGGGCTTACCATCTGGCCCCAGTGCTGCAATGATACCGCGAGACCCACGC
TCACCGGCTCCAGATTTATCAGCAATAAACCAGCCAGCCGGAAGGGCCGAGCGCAGAAGTGGTCCTGCAA
CTTTATCCGCCTCCATCCAGTCTATTAATTGTTGCCGGGAAGCTAGAGTAAGTAGTTCGCCAGTTAATAG
TTTGCGCAACGTTGTTGCCATTGCTACAGGCATCGTGGTGTCACGCTCGTCGTTTGGTATGGCTTCATTC
AGCTCCGGTTCCCAACGATCAAGGCGAGTTACATGATCCCCCATGTTGTGCAAAAAAGCGGTTAGCTCCT
TCGGTCCTCCGATCGTTGTCAGAAGTAAGTTGGCCGCAGTGTTATCACTCATGGTTATGGCAGCACTGCA
TAATTCTCTTACTGTCATGCCATCCGTAAGATGCTTTTCTGTGACTGGTGAGTACTCAACCAAGTCATTC
TGAGAATAGTGTATGCGGCGACCGAGTTGCTCTTGCCCGGCGTCAATACGGGATAATACCGCGCCACATA
GCAGAACTTTAAAAGTGCTCATCATTGGAAAACGTTCTTCGGGGCGAAAACTCTCAAGGATCTTACCGCT
GTTGAGATCCAGTTCGATGTAACCCACTCGTGCACCCAACTGATCTTCAGCATCTTTTACTTTCACCAGC
GTTTCTGGGTGAGCAAAAACAGGAAGGCAAAATGCCGCAAAAAAGGGAATAAGGGCGACACGGAAATGTT
GAATACTCATACTCTTCCTTTTTCAATATTATTGAAGCATTTATCAGGGTTATTGTCTCATGAGCGGATA
CATATTTGAATGTATTTAGAAAAATAAACAAATAGGGGTTCCGCGCACATTTCCCCGAAAAGTGCCACCT
GACGTCGACGGATCGGGAGATCTCCCGATCCCCTATGGTGCACTCTCAGTACAATCTGCTCTGATGCCGC
ATAGTTAAGCCAGTATCTGCTCCCTGCTTGTGTGTTGGAGGTCGCTGAGTAGTGCGCGAGCAAAATTTAA
GCTACAACAAGGCAAGGCTTGACCGACAATTGCATGAAGAATCTGCTTAGGGTTAGGCGTTTTGCGCTGC
TTCGCGATGTACGGGCCAGATATACGCGTTGACATTGATTATTGACTAGTTATTAATAGTAATCAATTAC
GGGGTCATTAGTTCATAGCCCATATATGGAGTTCCGCGTTACATAACTTACGGTAAATGGCCCGCCTGGC
TGACCGCCCAACGACCCCCGCCCATTGACGTCAATAATGACGTATGTTCCCATAGTAACGCCAATAGGGA
CTTTCCATTGACGTCAATGGGTGGAGTATTTACGGTAAACTGCCCACTTGGCAGTACATCAAGTGTATCA
TATGCCAAGTACGCCCCCTATTGACGTCAATGACGGTAAATGGCCCGCCTGGCATTATGCCCAGTACATG
ACCTTATGGGACTTTCCTACTTGGCAGTACATCTACGTATTAGTCATCGCTATTACCATG
